Addgene plasmid #190782: pUB6-HuMGF
Purpose: Expresses membrane-bound form of human SCF in mammalian cells
Depositing lab: Jakob Reiser. Depositing organization: Louisiana State University Health Sciences Center, New Orleans. Publication: Cell-specific targeting of lentiviral vectors mediated by fusion proteins derived from Sindbis virus, vesicular stomatitis virus, or avian sarcoma/leukosis virus. Zhang XY, Kutner RH, Bialkowska A, Marino MP, Klimstra WB, Reiser J. Retrovirology. 2010 Jan 25;7:3. doi: 10.1186/1742-4690-7-3. PubMed 20100344.
Backbone
  Vector backbone: pUB6/V5-HisB
  Total vector size (bp): 5327
  Vector type: Mammalian Expression
  Selectable markers: Blasticidin
Growth in bacteria
  Bacterial resistance: Ampicillin, 100 μg/mL
  Growth temperature: 37°C
  Growth strain: DH5alpha
  Copy number: High Copy
Gene/Insert
  Gene/Insert name: human stem cell factor (alt name: KIT ligand)
  Species: H. sapiens (human)
  Entrez Gene: KITLG (a.k.a. DCUA, DFNA69, FPH2, FPHH, KL-1, Kitl, MGF, SCF, SF, SHEP7, SLF, WS2F)
  Promoter: UbC
  Cloning method: Restriction Enzyme; 5′ cloning site HindIII (unknown if destroyed); 3′ cloning site BamHI (unknown if destroyed)
  Sequencing primers: 5′ T7 Fwd
Resource information
  A portion of this plasmid was derived from a plasmid made by: Paul Schwarzenberger
Terms and licenses: Academic/Nonprofit Terms; Industry Terms: Not Available to Industry
How to cite: pUB6-HuMGF was a gift from Jakob Reiser (Addgene plasmid # 190782 ; http://n2t.net/addgene:190782 ; RRID:Addgene_190782)
