[The description below was written by a language model from this plasmid's Addgene catalogue record and pLannotate feature annotations shown in this document.]
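Description:
pUB6-HuMGF is a mammalian expression plasmid built on the pUB6/V5-HisB backbone that drives production of the membrane-bound form of human stem cell factor (SCF, also called KIT ligand or mast cell growth factor, encoded by KITLG). It is propagated in E. coli through a high-copy ColE1/pUC-type origin with ampicillin selection from the β-lactamase gene, and it also carries an f1 origin for single-stranded DNA production. Residual lac promoter/operator, CAP site and lacI fragments are backbone remnants rather than functional parts of the design.

The KITLG coding sequence was inserted between HindIII and BamHI sites downstream of the human ubiquitin C (UbC) promoter, which gives constitutive expression across many mammalian cell types, and transcripts are terminated by the bovine growth hormone polyadenylation signal. A V5 epitope tag from the backbone lies some distance downstream of the annotated SCF reading frame. The record does not say whether it is fused in frame to the protein, so tagged expression should not be assumed. A separate cassette places the blasticidin S deaminase gene under the SV40 early promoter for selection of stable mammalian transfectants, with the EM7 promoter allowing expression in bacteria and an SV40 poly(A) signal at its end; the short bleomycin-resistance fragments annotated after BSD appear to be partial matches only.

SCF is the ligand for the KIT receptor tyrosine kinase, and the associated publication concerns cell-specific targeting of lentiviral vectors, so the plasmid is presumably used to display SCF on the surface of mammalian cells in that context. The catalogue lists a size of 5,327 bp, whereas the sequenced record is 6,379 nt.
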