Features (pLannotate 1.2.2; 20 found; start..end, strand, type, name):
     73..933     -  CDS            AmpR: β-lactamase; bla; confers resistance to ampicillin, carbenicillin, and related antibiotics
    934..1038    -  promoter       AmpR promoter: bla
   1087..2298    +  promoter       UbC promoter: human ubiquitin C promoter
   2300..2329    -  misc_feature   MCS (fragment): pBluescript multiple cloning site
   2355..3173    +  CDS            KITLG: SCF_HUMAN - Also known as MGF, SCF. Experimental evidence at protein level: Swiss-Prot protein existence level 1. Ligand for the receptor-type protein-tyrosine kinase KIT. Plays an essential role in the regulation of cell survival and proliferation, hematopoiesis, stem cell maintenance, gametogenesis, mast cell development, migration and function, and in melanogenesis. KITLG/SCF binding can activate several signaling pathways. Promotes phosphorylation of PIK3R1, the regulatory subunit of phosphatidylinositol 3-kinase, and subsequent activation of the kinase AKT1. KITLG/SCF and KIT also transmi
   3313..3354    +  CDS            V5 tag: epitope tag from simian virus 5
   3410..3634    +  polyA_signal   bGH poly(A) signal: bovine growth hormone polyadenylation signal
   3638..3659    +  promoter       SV40 promoter (fragment): SV40 enhancer and early promoter
   3680..4108    +  rep_origin     f1 ori (sequence partly withheld): f1 bacteriophage origin of replication; arrow indicates direction of (+) strand synthesis
   4122..4451    +  promoter       SV40 promoter: SV40 enhancer and early promoter
   4499..4546    +  promoter       EM7 promoter: synthetic bacterial promoter&nbsp
   4565..4963    +  CDS            BSD: blasticidin S deaminase; Aspergillus terreus BSD; confers resistance to blasticidin
   4964..4991    +  CDS            BleoR (fragment): antibiotic-binding protein; Sh ble from Streptoalloteichus hindustanus; confers resistance to bleomycin, phleomycin, and Zeocin™
   5001..5126    +  CDS            ble (fragment): BLE_KLEPN - Experimental evidence at protein level: Swiss-Prot protein existence level 1. Binding protein with a strong affinity to the bleomycin family of antibiotics. Binds to CL990; an antimitotic-antibiotic compound. From Klebsiella pneumoniae.
   5121..5242    +  polyA_signal   SV40 poly(A) signal: SV40 polyadenylation signal
   5315..5331    -  protein_bind   lac operator: The lac repressor binds to the lac operator to inhibit transcription in E. coli. This inhibition can be relieved by adding lactose or isopropyl-β-D-thiogalactopyranoside (IPTG). lac repressor encoded by lacI
   5339..5369    -  promoter       lac promoter: promoter for the E. coli lac operon
   5384..5405    -  protein_bind   CAP binding site: CAP binding activates transcription in the presence of cAMP. E. coli catabolite activator protein
   5418..5510    -  CDS            lacI (fragment): lac repressor; lacI; The lac repressor binds to the lac operator to inhibit transcription in E. coli. This inhibition can be relieved by adding lactose or isopropyl-β-D-thiogalactopyranoside (IPTG).
   5693..6281    -  rep_origin     ori: high-copy-number ColE1/pMB1/pBR322/pUC origin of replication
>Addgene plasmid #190782 | pUB6-HuMGF | addgene full sequence | sequence record 377166 | Addgene NGS Result
CTAGATCCTTTTAAATTAAAAATGAAGTTTTAAATCAATCTAAAGTATATATGAGTAAACTTGGTCTGAC
AGTTACCAATGCTTAATCAGTGAGGCACCTATCTCAGCGATCTGTCTATTTCGTTCATCCATAGTTGCCT
GACTCCCCGTCGTGTAGATAACTACGATACGGGAGGGCTTACCATCTGGCCCCAGTGCTGCAATGATACC
GCGAGACCCACGCTCACCGGCTCCAGATTTATCAGCAATAAACCAGCCAGCCGGAAGGGCCGAGCGCAGA
AGTGGTCCTGCAACTTTATCCGCCTCCATCCAGTCTATTAATTGTTGCCGGGAAGCTAGAGTAAGTAGTT
CGCCAGTTAATAGTTTGCGCAACGTTGTTGCCATTGCTACAGGCATCGTGGTGTCACGCTCGTCGTTTGG
TATGGCTTCATTCAGCTCCGGTTCCCAACGATCAAGGCGAGTTACATGATCCCCCATGTTGTGCAAAAAA
GCGGTTAGCTCCTTCGGTCCTCCGATCGTTGTCAGAAGTAAGTTGGCCGCAGTGTTATCACTCATGGTTA
TGGCAGCACTGCATAATTCTCTTACTGTCATGCCATCCGTAAGATGCTTTTCTGTGACTGGTGAGTACTC
AACCAAGTCATTCTGAGAATAGTGTATGCGGCGACCGAGTTGCTCTTGCCCGGCGTCAATACGGGATAAT
ACCGCGCCACATAGCAGAACTTTAAAAGTGCTCATCATTGGAAAACGTTCTTCGGGGCGAAAACTCTCAA
GGATCTTACCGCTGTTGAGATCCAGTTCGATGTAACCCACTCGTGCACCCAACTGATCTTCAGCATCTTT
TACTTTCACCAGCGTTTCTGGGTGAGCAAAAACAGGAAGGCAAAATGCCGCAAAAAAGGGAATAAGGGCG
ACACGGAAATGTTGAATACTCATACTCTTCCTTTTTCAATATTATTGAAGCATTTATCAGGGTTATTGTC
TCATGAGCGGATACATATTTGAATGTATTTAGAAAAATAAACAAATAGGGGTTCCGCGCACATTTCCCCG
AAAAGTGCCACCTGACGTCGACGGATCGGGAGATCTGGCCTCCGCGCCGGGTTTTGGCGCCTCCCGCGGG
CGCCCCCCTCCTCACGGCGAGCGCTGCCACGTCAGACGAAGGGCGCAGCGAGCGTCCTGATCCTTCCGCC
CGGACGCTCAGGACAGCGGCCCGCTGCTCATAAGACTCGGCCTTAGAACCCCAGTATCAGCAGAAGGACA
TTTTAGGACGGGACTTGGGTGACTCTAGGGCACTGGTTTTCTTTCCAGAGAGCGGAACAGGCGAGGAAAA
GTAGTCCCTTCTCGGCGATTCTGCGGAGGGATCTCCGTGGGGCGGTGAACGCCGATGATTATATAAGGAC
GCGCCGGGTGTGGCACAGCTAGTTCCGTCGCAGCCGGGATTTGGGTCGCGGTTCTTGTTTGTGGATCGCT
GTGATCGTCACTTGGTGAGTAGCGGGCTGCTGGGCTGGCCGGGGCTTTCGTGGCCGCCGGGCCGCTCGGT
GGGACGGAAGCGTGTGGAGAGACCGCCAAGGGCTGTAGTCTGGGTCCGCGAGCAAGGTTGCCCTGAACTG
GGGGTTGGGGGGAGCGCAGCAAAATGGCGGCTGTTCCCGAGTCTTGAATGGAAGACGCTTGTGAGGCGGG
CTGTGAGGTCGTTGAAACAAGGTGGGGGGCATGGTGGGCGGCAAGAACCCAAGGTCTTGAGGCCTTCGCT
AATGCGGGAAAGCTCTTATTCGGGTGAGATGGGCTGGGGCACCATCTGGGGACCCTGACGTGAAGTTTGT
CACTGACTGGAGAACTCGGTTTGTCGTCTGTTGCGGGGGCGGCAGTTATGGCGGTGCCGTTGGGCAGTGC
ACCCGTACCTTTGGGAGCGCGCGCCCTCGTCGTGTCGTGACGTCACCCGTTCTGTTGGCTTATAATGCAG
GGTGGGGCCACCTGCCGGTAGGTGTGCGGTAGGCTTTTCTCCGTCGCAGGACGCAGGGTTCGGGCCTAGG
GTAGGCTCTCCTGAATCGACAGGCGCCGGACCTCTGGTGAGGGGAGGGATAAGTGAGGCGTCAGTTTCTT
TGGTCGGTTTTATGTACCTATCTTCTTAAGTAGCTGAAGCTCCGGTTTTGAACTATGCGCTCGGGGTTGG
CGAGTGTGTTTTGTGAAGTTTTTTAGGCACCTTTTGAAATGTAATCATTTGGGTCAATATGTAATTTTCA
GTGTTAGACTAGTAAATTGTCCGCTAAATTCTGGCCGTTTTTGGCTTTTTTGTTAGACGAAGCTTGATAT
CGAATTCCTGCAGCCCGGGCTGGATCGCAGCGCTGCCTTTCCTTATGAAGAAGACACAAACTTGGATTCT
CACTTGCATTTATCTTCAGCTGCTCCTATTTAATCCTCTCGTCAAAACTGAAGGGATCTGCAGGAATCGT
GTGACTAATAATGTAAAAGACGTCACTAAATTGGTGGCAAATCTTCCAAAAGACTACATGATAACCCTCA
AATATGTCCCCGGGATGGATGTTTTGCCAAGTCATTGTTGGATAAGCGAGATGGTAGTACAATTGTCAGA
CAGCTTGACTGATCTTCTGGACAAGTTTTCAAATATTTCTGAAGGCTTGAGTAATTATTCCATCATAGAC
AAACTTGTGAATATAGTGGATGACCTTGTGGAGTGCGTGAAAGAAAACTCATCTAAGGATCTAAAAAAAT
CATTCAAGAGCCCAGAACCCAGGCTCTTTACTCCTGAAGAATTCTTTAGAATTTTTAATAGATCCATTGA
TGCCTTCAAGGACTTTGTAGTGGCATCTGAAACTAGTGATTGTGTGGTTTCTTCAACATTAAGTCCTGAG
AAAGATTCCAGAGTCAGTGTCACAAAACCATTTATGTTACCCCCTGTTGCAGCCAGCTCCCTTAGGAATG
ACAGCAGTAGCAGTAATAGGAAGGCCAAAAATCCCCCTGGAGACTCCAGCCTACACTGGGCAGCCATGGC
ATTGCCAGCATTGTTTTCTCTTATAATTGGCTTTGCTTTTGGAGCCTTATACTGGAAGAAGAGACAGCCA
AGTCTTACAAGGGCAGTTGAAAATATACAAATTAATGAAGAGGATAATGAGATAAGTATGTTGCAAGAGA
AAGAGAGAGAGTTTCAAGAAGTGTAATTGTGGCTTGTATCAACACTGTTACTTTCGTACATTGGCTGGTA
ACATTGGGGGATCCACTAGTCCAGTGTGGTGGAATTCTGCAGATATCCAGCACAGTGGCGGCCGCTCGAG
TCTAGAGGGCCCGCGGTTCGAAGGTAAGCCTATCCCTAACCCTCTCCTCGGTCTCGATTCTACGCGTACC
GGTCATCATCACCATCACCATTGAGTTTAAACCCGCTGATCAGCCTCGACTGTGCCTTCTAGTTGCCAGC
CATCTGTTGTTTGCCCCTCCCCCGTGCCTTCCTTGACCCTGGAAGGTGCCACTCCCACTGTCCTTTCCTA
ATAAAATGAGGAAATTGCATCGCATTGTCTGAGTAGGTGTCATTCTATTCTGGGGGGTGGGGTGGGGCAG
GACAGCAAGGGGGAGGATTGGGAAGACAATAGCAGGCATGCTGGGGATGCGGTGGGCTCTATGGCTTCTG
AGGCGGAAAGAACCAGCTGGGGCTCTAGGGGGTATCCCC
[124 nt withheld, positions 3680-3803]
C
[91 nt withheld, positions 3805-3895]
A
[49 nt withheld, positions 3897-3945]
CCTTTGACGTTGGAGTCCACGTTCTTT
[37 nt withheld, positions 3973-4009]
ACCCTATCTCGGTCTATTCTTTTGATTTATAAGGGATTTTGCCGATTTCGGCCTATTGGTTAAAAAATGA
GCTGATTTAACAAAAATTTAACGCGAATTAATTCTGTGGAATGTGTGTCAGTTAGGGTGTGGAAAGTCCC
CAGGCTCCCCAGCAGGCAGAAGTATGCAAAGCATGCATCTCAATTAGTCAGCAACCAGGTGTGGAAAGTC
CCCAGGCTCCCCAGCAGGCAGAAGTATGCAAAGCATGCATCTCAATTAGTCAGCAACCATAGTCCCGCCC
CTAACTCCGCCCATCCCGCCCCTAACTCCGCCCAGTTCCGCCCATTCTCCGCCCCATGGCTGACTAATTT
TTTTTATTTATGCAGAGGCCGAGGCCGCCTCTGCCTCTGAGCTATTCCAGAAGTAGTGAGGAGGCTTTTT
TGGAGGCCTAGGCTTTTGCAAAAAGCTCCCGGGAGCTTGTATATCCATTTTCGGATCTGATCAGCACGTG
TTGACAATTAATCATCGGCATAGTATATCGGCATAGTATAATACGACAAGGTGAGGAACTAAACCATGGC
CAAGCCTTTGTCTCAAGAAGAATCCACCCTCATTGAAAGAGCAACGGCTACAATCAACAGCATCCCCATC
TCTGAAGACTACAGCGTCGCCAGCGCAGCTCTCTCTAGCGACGGCCGCATCTTCACTGGTGTCAATGTAT
ATCATTTTACTGGGGGACCTTGTGCAGAACTCGTGGTGCTGGGCACTGCTGCTGCTGCGGCAGCTGGCAA
CCTGACTTGTATCGTCGCGATCGGAAATGAGAACAGGGGCATCTTGAGCCCCTGCGGACGGTGCCGACAG
GTGCTTCTCGATCTGCATCCTGGGATCAAAGCCATAGTGAAGGACAGTGATGGACAGCCGACGGCAGTTG
GGATTCGTGAATTGCTGCCCTCTGGTTATGTGTGGGAGGGCTAAGCACTTCGTGGCCGAGGAGCAGGACT
GACACGTGCTACGAGATTTCGATTCCACCGCCGCCTTCTATGAAAGGTTGGGCTTCGGAATCGTTTTCCG
GGACGCCGGCTGGATGATCCTCCAGCGCGGGGATCTCATGCTGGAGTTCTTCGCCCACCCCAACTTGTTT
ATTGCAGCTTATAATGGTTACAAATAAAGCAATAGCATCACAAATTTCACAAATAAAGCATTTTTTTCAC
TGCATTCTAGTTGTGGTTTGTCCAAACTCATCAATGTATCTTATCATGTCTGTATACCGTCGACCTCTAG
CTAGAGCTTGGCGTAATCATGGTCATAGCTGTTTCCTGTGTGAAATTGTTATCCGCTCACAATTCCACAC
AACATACGAGCCGGAAGCATAAAGTGTAAAGCCTGGGGTGCCTAATGAGTGAGCTAACTCACATTAATTG
CGTTGCGCTCACTGCCCGCTTTCCAGTCGGGAAACCTGTCGTGCCAGCTGCATTAATGAATCGGCCAACG
CGCGGGGAGAGGCGGTTTGCGTATTGGGCGCTCTTCCGCTTCCTCGCTCACTGACTCGCTGCGCTCGGTC
GTTCGGCTGCGGCGAGCGGTATCAGCTCACTCAAAGGCGGTAATACGGTTATCCACAGAATCAGGGGATA
ACGCAGGAAAGAACATGTGAGCAAAAGGCCAGCAAAAGGCCAGGAACCGTAAAAAGGCCGCGTTGCTGGC
GTTTTTCCATAGGCTCCGCCCCCCTGACGAGCATCACAAAAATCGACGCTCAAGTCAGAGGTGGCGAAAC
CCGACAGGACTATAAAGATACCAGGCGTTTCCCCCTGGAAGCTCCCTCGTGCGCTCTCCTGTTCCGACCC
TGCCGCTTACCGGATACCTGTCCGCCTTTCTCCCTTCGGGAAGCGTGGCGCTTTCTCATAGCTCACGCTG
TAGGTATCTCAGTTCGGTGTAGGTCGTTCGCTCCAAGCTGGGCTGTGTGCACGAACCCCCCGTTCAGCCC
GACCGCTGCGCCTTATCCGGTAACTATCGTCTTGAGTCCAACCCGGTAAGACACGACTTATCGCCACTGG
CAGCAGCCACTGGTAACAGGATTAGCAGAGCGAGGTATGTAGGCGGTGCTACAGAGTTCTTGAAGTGGTG
GCCTAACTACGGCTACACTAGAAGAACAGTATTTGGTATCTGCGCTCTGCTGAAGCCAGTTACCTTCGGA
AAAAGAGTTGGTAGCTCTTGATCCGGCAAACAAACCACCGCTGGTAGCGGTGGTTTTTTTGTTTGCAAGC
AGCAGATTACGCGCAGAAAAAAAGGATCTCAAGAAGATCCTTTGATCTTTTCTACGGGGTCTGACGCTCA
GTGGAACGAAAACTCACGTTAAGGGATTTTGGTCATGAGATTATCAAAAAGGATCTTCAC
